Addgene plasmid #86450: pSLfa[Tc'hsp5'3'UTR]fa
Purpose: Heat shock-inducible promoter including hsp-UTRs, ubiquitous expression upon heat-shock of any inserted gene of interest in Tribolium; (Shuttle plasmid)
Depositing lab: Gregor Bucher. Depositing organization: Georg-August-Universitaet Goettingen.
Backbone
  Vector backbone: pSL1180
  Backbone size w/o insert (bp): 3400
  Vector type: Insect Expression
Growth in bacteria
  Bacterial resistance: Ampicillin, 100 μg/mL
  Growth temperature: 37°C
  Growth strain: DH5alpha
  Copy number: High Copy
Gene/Insert
  Gene/Insert name: Tc'hsp5'3'UTR
  Cloning method: Restriction Enzyme; 5′ cloning site unknown (unknown if destroyed); 3′ cloning site unknown (unknown if destroyed)
Terms and licenses: Academic/Nonprofit Terms; Industry Terms: Not Available to Industry
Depositor comments: cassette can be excised by FseI or AscI; Literature: Schinko et al. 2012 doi:10.1007/s00427-012-0412-x
How to cite: pSLfa[Tc'hsp5'3'UTR]fa was a gift from Gregor Bucher (Addgene plasmid # 86450 ; http://n2t.net/addgene:86450 ; RRID:Addgene_86450)
