[The description below was written by a language model from this plasmid's Addgene catalogue record and pLannotate feature annotations shown in this document.]
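Description:
pSLfa[Tc'hsp5'3'UTR]fa is a small bacterial shuttle (cloning) plasmid built on the pSL1180 backbone and catalogued as an insect expression vector for the beetle Tribolium. The sequenced record is 4,369 nt. It is propagated in E. coli from a high-copy ColE1/pUC-type origin and selected with ampicillin through the β-lactamase gene and its native promoter. The annotated features are otherwise backbone remnants: an M13 phage origin that allows single-stranded DNA production, short rop and bom fragments, and a lac promoter/operator/CAP site with a lacI fragment and a lacZα fragment.

The payload is the Tc'hsp5'3'UTR cassette, described as a Tribolium heat shock-inducible promoter together with the hsp 5′ and 3′ untranslated regions. The automated annotation does not label this cassette. The roughly 1.3 kb unannotated stretch between the lacZα fragment and the lac operator is where an insert in the polylinker would be expected, though the record does not state its exact boundaries or cloning sites. No gene of interest, reporter or tag is recorded. The design is an empty expression cassette into which a coding sequence is placed between the hsp UTRs, so that heat shock drives its ubiquitous expression in Tribolium.

The depositor notes that the cassette can be excised with FseI or AscI, which fits the "fa" flanks in the name and its shuttle role. A completed promoter–gene–UTR unit would be moved into another vector for delivery into the beetle, since this plasmid carries no annotated transposon arms or transformation marker of its own.
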