Features (pLannotate 1.2.2; 12 found; start..end, strand, type, name):
    183..771     -  rep_origin     ori: high-copy-number ColE1/pMB1/pBR322/pUC origin of replication
    942..1802    -  CDS            AmpR: β-lactamase; bla; confers resistance to ampicillin, carbenicillin, and related antibiotics
   1803..1907    -  promoter       AmpR promoter: bla
   2002..2037    +  CDS            rop (fragment): Rop protein, which maintains plasmids at low copy number; rop
   2139..2188    +  misc_feature   bom (fragment): basis of mobility region from pBR322
   2264..2644    -  rep_origin     M13 ori (sequence partly withheld): M13 bacteriophage origin of replication; arrow indicates direction of (+) strand synthesis
   2663..2714    +  misc_feature   bom (fragment): basis of mobility region from pBR322
   2720..2874    -  CDS            lacZα (fragment): LacZα fragment of β-galactosidase; lacZ fragment
   4174..4190    -  protein_bind   lac operator: The lac repressor binds to the lac operator to inhibit transcription in E. coli. This inhibition can be relieved by adding lactose or isopropyl-β-D-thiogalactopyranoside (IPTG). lac repressor encoded by lacI
   4198..4228    -  promoter       lac promoter: promoter for the E. coli lac operon
   4243..4264    -  protein_bind   CAP binding site: CAP binding activates transcription in the presence of cAMP. E. coli catabolite activator protein
   4277..4369    -  CDS            lacI (fragment): lac repressor; lacI; The lac repressor binds to the lac operator to inhibit transcription in E. coli. This inhibition can be relieved by adding lactose or isopropyl-β-D-thiogalactopyranoside (IPTG).
>Addgene plasmid #86450 | pSLfa[Tc'hsp5'3'UTR]fa | addgene full sequence | sequence record 171108 | Addgene NGS Result
TCTTCCGCTTCCTCGCTCACTGACTCGCTGCGCTCGGTCGTTCGGCTGCGGCGAGCGGTATCAGCTCACT
CAAAGGCGGTAATACGGTTATCCACAGAATCAGGGGATAACGCAGGAAAGAACATGTGAGCAAAAGGCCA
GCAAAAGGCCAGGAACCGTAAAAAGGCCGCGTTGCTGGCGTTTTTCCATAGGCTCCGCCCCCCTGACGAG
CATCACAAAAATCGACGCTCAAGTCAGAGGTGGCGAAACCCGACAGGACTATAAAGATACCAGGCGTTTC
CCCCTGGAAGCTCCCTCGTGCGCTCTCCTGTTCCGACCCTGCCGCTTACCGGATACCTGTCCGCCTTTCT
CCCTTCGGGAAGCGTGGCGCTTTCTCATAGCTCACGCTGTAGGTATCTCAGTTCGGTGTAGGTCGTTCGC
TCCAAGCTGGGCTGTGTGCACGAACCCCCCGTTCAGCCCGACCGCTGCGCCTTATCCGGTAACTATCGTC
TTGAGTCCAACCCGGTAAGACACGACTTATCGCCACTGGCAGCAGCCACTGGTAACAGGATTAGCAGAGC
GAGGTATGTAGGCGGTGCTACAGAGTTCTTGAAGTGGTGGCCTAACTACGGCTACACTAGAAGAACAGTA
TTTGGTATCTGCGCTCTGCTGAAGCCAGTTACCTTCGGAAAAAGAGTTGGTAGCTCTTGATCCGGCAAAC
AAACCACCGCTGGTAGCGGTGGTTTTTTTGTTTGCAAGCAGCAGATTACGCGCAGAAAAAAAGGATCTCA
AGAAGATCCTTTGATCTTTTCTACGGGGTCTGACGCTCAGTGGAACGAAAACTCACGTTAAGGGATTTTG
GTCATGAGATTATCAAAAAGGATCTTCACCTAGATCCTTTTAAATTAAAAATGAAGTTTTAAATCAATCT
AAAGTATATATGAGTAAACTTGGTCTGACAGTTACCAATGCTTAATCAGTGAGGCACCTATCTCAGCGAT
CTGTCTATTTCGTTCATCCATAGTTGCCTGACTCCCCGTCGTGTAGATAACTACGATACGGGAGGGCTTA
CCATCTGGCCCCAGTGCTGCAATGATACCGCGAGACCCACGCTCACCGGCTCCAGATTTATCAGCAATAA
ACCAGCCAGCCGGAAGGGCCGAGCGCAGAAGTGGTCCTGCAACTTTATCCGCCTCCATCCAGTCTATTAA
TTGTTGCCGGGAAGCTAGAGTAAGTAGTTCGCCAGTTAATAGTTTGCGCAACGTTGTTGCCATTGCTACA
GGCATCGTGGTGTCACGCTCGTCGTTTGGTATGGCTTCATTCAGCTCCGGTTCCCAACGATCAAGGCGAG
TTACATGATCCCCCATGTTGTGCAAAAAAGCGGTTAGCTCCTTCGGTCCTCCGATCGTTGTCAGAAGTAA
GTTGGCCGCAGTGTTATCACTCATGGTTATGGCAGCACTGCATAATTCTCTTACTGTCATGCCATCCGTA
AGATGCTTTTCTGTGACTGGTGAGTACTCAACCAAGTCATTCTGAGAATAGTGTATGCGGCGACCGAGTT
GCTCTTGCCCGGCGTCAATACGGGATAATACCGCGCCACATAGCAGAACTTTAAAAGTGCTCATCATTGG
AAAACGTTCTTCGGGGCGAAAACTCTCAAGGATCTTACCGCTGTTGAGATCCAGTTCGATGTAACCCACT
CGTGCACCCAACTGATCTTCAGCATCTTTTACTTTCACCAGCGTTTCTGGGTGAGCAAAAACAGGAAGGC
AAAATGCCGCAAAAAAGGGAATAAGGGCGACACGGAAATGTTGAATACTCATACTCTTCCTTTTTCAATA
TTATTGAAGCATTTATCAGGGTTATTGTCTCATGAGCGGATACATATTTGAATGTATTTAGAAAAATAAA
CAAATAGGGGTTCCGCGCACATTTCCCCGAAAAGTGCCACCTGACGTCTAAGAAACCATTATTATCATGA
CATTAACCTATAAAAATAGGCGTATCACGAGGCCCTTTCGTCTCGCGCGTTTCGGTGATGACGGTGAAAA
CCTCTGACACATGCAGCTCCCGGAGACGGTCACAGCTTGTCTGTAAGCGGATGCCGGGAGCAGACAAGCC
CGTCAGGGCGCGTCAGCGGGTGTTGGCGGGTGTCGGGGCTGGCTTAACTATGCGGCATCAGAGCAGATTG
TACTGAGAGTGCACCATAAAATTGTAAACGTTAATATTTTGTTAAAATTCGCGTTAAATTTTTGTTAAAT
CAGCTCATTTTTTAACCAATAGGCCGAAATCGGCAAAATCCCTTATAAATCAAAAGAATAGCCCGAGATA
GGGT
[37 nt withheld, positions 2315-2351]
AAAGAACGTGGACTCCAACGTCAAAGG
[141 nt withheld, positions 2379-2519]
G
[142 nt withheld, positions 2521-2662]
TATGCGGTGTGAAATACCGCACAGATGCGTAAGGAGAAAATACCGCATCAGGCGCCATTCGCCATTCAGG
CTGCGCAACTGTTGGGAAGGGCGATCGGTGCGGGCCTCTTCGCTATTACGCCAGCTGGCGAAAGGGGGAT
GTGCTGCAAGGCGATTAAGTTGGGTAACGCCAGGGTTTTCCCAGTCACGACGTTGTAAAACGACGGCCAG
TGCCAAGCTGGCCGGCCTAGGCGCGCCAAGCTTAAGGTGCACGGCCCACGTGGCCACTAGTGAGCAGCCA
GTTGTTTTTTTCTATATTCCTGATGGGCATACGAAGGAGAGCCCGTTTGCGCTTAATACTGCCAAGGCCA
CGACTAATGCGGTAAGTTTTTTATTATTTTAAAATGAAACAACTTTTTATCTTTAAATTAAATAATTTAT
TAAAAATTTTTAAATAATCTACAAAAATCAGTCTTTAAACTTAATGCAGTCACTATCTACTTTATTATAA
CTAAAGTAACTTTACGTACTATTATTTACAAAAATAAACTATCACAATTAACTAAGTAGGAACACAAACC
GATCATCTCGAGCTCTGTACATGTCCGCGGTCGCGACGTACGCGTATCGATGGCGCCAGCTGCAGGCGGC
CGCCATCCTAGGCCTATTAATATTCCGGAGTATACGTAGCCGGCTAACGTTAACAACCGGTACCTCTAGA
TACACTTTTCGATTTACTTTGAATTCACTAGTAAATAATTCACTCAACTTTGTTAAAGTCGCTTTGAAAA
TTTGCTTTGAGTCGCTTGCTTAGCTTTGTTGCTTTCGCTTCGCTTGATTCAAATTCACTGACAACGCGCC
GCGAGACCGCGCTTATATATGAAACGGGGAATTCGTCTCGAACTTCACCGAATGATCTCGAAGTTTCCAT
TGATTTGCGTTTGAATTTTCTCGAATTTTTATTTTTAAAACGGCCTTTTCGGTATTATTCATGCTATTTC
CGTAAAGATAAAGGAGAATAGTGGAAACTGGTTGTGCCCTAATTTATTTCAACTTCCAAAATAAAAACAA
TCATTATATATTAATGCATTTAAAAAAAAAACGTTACATAACGAATGAGTTGTTGACTATTTCATGTTTA
TTTTTAATTTGGTAAAGTTCGGCAATATTATGAATGAGTAGTGAATTGTTTTGATTTCATATACATATGC
CAAAGTTGGATTGTCATAGCAATTTTAATAAAACAATTTTCCTATTTTTTTTCTTTTTAAACTTATTAAT
AGGTCTTTAAGTAAAATGTTTTAGATTAATCCTTTTTTTTACTTTTATCGTTTATAATCAATTACTTTTG
CAGAAGATGCCTAAATAATAGTGATTAATAATAAATAAAGAACAATTTTTTATTGAAGGTTGGGATCCAT
ATATAGGGCCCGGGTTATAATTACCTCAGGTCGACGTCCCATGGCCATTCGAATTCGGCCGGCCTAGGCG
CGCCAATTCGTAATCATGTCATAGCTGTTTCCTGTGTGAAATTGTTATCCGCTCACAATTCCACACAACA
TACGAGCCGGAAGCATAAAGTGTAAAGCCTGGGGTGCCTAATGAGTGAGCTAACTCACATTAATTGCGTT
GCGCTCACTGCCCGCTTTCCAGTCGGGAAACCTGTCGTGCCAGCTGCATTAATGAATCGGCCAACGCGCG
GGGAGAGGCGGTTTGCGTATTGGGCGC
